>Addgene plasmid #156879 | pD649-HAsp-LRRC4-Fc(DAPA)-AviTag-6xHis | depositor full sequence | sequence record 302867 | Full Sequence
TTTCAATATTATTGAAGCATTTATCAGGGTTATTGTCTCATGAGCGGATACATATTTGAATGTATTTAGA
AAAATAAACAAATAGGGGTCAGTGTTACAACCAATTAACCAATTCTGAACATTATCGCGAGCCCATTTAT
ACCTGAATATGGCTCATAACACCCCTTGCTCATGACCAAAATCCCTTAACGTGAGTTACGCGCGCGTCGT
TCCACTGAGCGTCAGACCCCGTAGAAAAGATCAAAGGATCTTCTTGAGATCCTTTTTTTCTGCGCGTAAT
CTGCTGCTTGCAAACAAAAAAACCACCGCTACCAGCGGTGGTTTGTTTGCCGGATCAAGAGCTACCAACT
CTTTTTCCGAAGGTAACTGGCTTCAGCAGAGCGCAGATACCAAATACTGTTCTTCTAGTGTAGCCGTAGT
TAGCCCACCACTTCAAGAACTCTGTAGCACCGCCTACATACCTCGCTCTGCTAATCCTGTTACCAGTGGC
TGCTGCCAGTGGCGATAAGTCGTGTCTTACCGGGTTGGACTCAAGACGATAGTTACCGGATAAGGCGCAG
CGGTCGGGCTGAACGGGGGGTTCGTGCACACAGCCCAGCTTGGAGCGAACGACCTACACCGAACTGAGAT
ACCTACAGCGTGAGCTATGAGAAAGCGCCACGCTTCCCGAAGGGAGAAAGGCGGACAGGTATCCGGTAAG
CGGCAGGGTCGGAACAGGAGAGCGCACGAGGGAGCTTCCAGGGGGAAACGCCTGGTATCTTTATAGTCCT
GTCGGGTTTCGCCACCTCTGACTTGAGCGTCGATTTTTGTGATGCTCGTCAGGGGGGCGGAGCCTATGGA
AAAACGCCAGCAACGCGGCCTTTTTACGGTTCCTGGCCTTTTGCTGGCCTTTTGCTCACATGTTCTTTCC
TGCGTTATCCCCTGATTCTGTGGATAACCGTATTACCGCCTTTGAGTGAGCTGATACCGCTCGCCGCAGC
CGAACGACCGAGCGCAGCGAGTCAGTGAGCGAGGAAGCGGAAGGCGAGAGTAGGGAACTGCCAGGCATCA
AACTAAGCAGAAGGCCCCTGACGGATGGCCTTTTTGCGTTTCTACAAACTCTTTCTGTGTTGTAAAACGA
CGGCCAGTCTTAAGCTCGGGCCCCCTGGGCGGTTCTGATAACGAGTAATCGTTAATCCGCAAATAACGTA
AAAACCCGCTTCGGCGGGTTTTTTTATGGGGGGAGTTTAGGGAAAGAGCATTTGTCAGAATATTTAAGGG
CGCCTGTCACTTTGCTTGATATATGAGAATTATTTAACCTTATAAATGAGAAAAAAGCAACGCACTTTAA
ATAAGATACGTTGCTTTTTCGATTGATGAACACCTATAATTAAACTATTCATCTATTATTTATGATTTTT
TGTATATACAATATTTCTAGTTTGTTAAAGAGAATTAAGAAAATAAATCTCGAAAATAATAAAGGGAAAA
TCAGTTTTTGATATCAAAATTATACATGTCAACGATAATACAAAATATAATACAAACTATAAGATGTTAT
CAGTATTTATTATCATTTAGAATAAATTTTGTGTCGCCCTTAATTGTGAGCGGATAACAATTACGAGCTT
CATGCACAGTGGCGTTGACTCAATATTGGCCATTAGCCATATTATTCATTGGTTATATAGCATAAATCAA
TATTGGCTATTGGCCATTGCATACGTTGTATCTATATCATAATATGTACATTTATATTGGCTCATGTCCA
ATATGACCGCCATGTTGGCATTGATTATTGACTAGTTATTAATAGTAATCAATTACGGGGTCATTAGTTC
ATAGCCCATATATGGAGTTCCGCGTTACATAACTTACGGTAAATGGCCCGCCTGGCTGACCGCCCAACGA
CCCCCGCCCATTGACGTCAATAATGACGTATGTTCCCATAGTAACGCCAATAGGGACTTTCCATTGACGT
CAATGGGTGGAGTATTTACGGTAAACTGCCCACTTGGCAGTACATCAAGTGTATCATATGCCAAGTACGC
CCCCTATTGACGTCAATGACGGTAAATGGCCCGCCTGGCATTATGCCCAGTACATGACCTTATGGGACTT
TCCTACTTGGCAGTACATCTACGTATTAGTCATCGCTATTACCATGGTGATGCGGTTTTGGCAGTACATC
AATGGGCGTGGATAGCGGTTTGACTCACGGGGATTTCCAAGTCTCCACCCCATTGACGTCAATGGGAGTT
TGTTTTGGCACCAAAATCAACGGGACTTTCCAAAATGTCGTAACAACTCCGCCCCATTGACGCAAATGGG
CGGTAGGCGTGTACGGTGGGAGGTCTATATAAGCAGAGCTCGTTTAGTGAACCGTCAGATCGCCTGGAGA
CGCCATCCACGCTGTTTTGACCTCCATAGAAGACACCGGGACCGATCCAGCCTCCGCGGCCGGGAACGGT
GCATTGGAACGCGGATTCCCCGTGCCAAGAGTGACGTAAGTACCGCCTATAGAGTCTATAGGCCCACCCC
CTTGGCTTCGTTAGAACGCGGCTACAATTAATACATAACCTTATGTATCATACACATACGATTTAGGTGA
CACTATAGAATAACATCCACTTTGCCTTTCTCTCCACAGGTGTCCACTCCCAGGTCCAACTGCACCTCGG
TTCTATCGAAAACGCGCCTGCTAGCGCCACCATGAAGACCATCATTGCCCTGAGCTACATCTTCTGCCTG
GTGTTCGCTGCGGCCGCCGCATCTGCTGGACCTCAGAATTGTCCTAGCGTGTGCAGCTGCTCCAACCAGT
TCAGCAAGGTCGTGTGTACCAGACGGGGCCTGTCTGAAGTGCCTCAGGGCATCCCTAGCAACACCAGATA
CCTGAACCTGATGGAAAACAACATCCAGATGATCCAGGCCGACACCTTCCGGCATCTGCACCATCTGGAA
GTGCTGCAGCTGGGCAGAAACAGCATCCGGCAGATTGAAGTGGGCGCCTTCAATGGCCTGGCCAGCCTGA
ATACCCTGGAACTGTTCGACAACTGGCTGACAGTGATCCCCAGCGGCGCCTTTGAGTACCTGAGCAAGCT
GAGAGAGCTGTGGCTGCGGAACAACCCCATCGAGAGCATTCCCAGCTACGCCTTCAACAGAGTGCCCAGC
CTGATGAGACTGGACCTGGGCGAGCTGAAGAAGCTCGAGTACATTAGCGAGGGCGCTTTCGAGGGCCTGT
TCAACCTGAAGTACCTGAATCTGGGCATGTGCAACATCAAGGACATGCCCAATCTGACCCCTCTCGTGGG
CCTCGAGGAACTGGAAATGAGCGGCAATCACTTCCCCGAGATCAGACCCGGCTCTTTCCACGGACTGAGC
AGCCTGAAGAAACTGTGGGTCATGAACAGCCAGGTGTCCCTGATCGAGCGGAACGCCTTTGATGGACTGG
CCTCTCTGGTGGAACTGAACCTGGCTCACAACAACCTGTCCAGCCTGCCTCACGACCTGTTCACCCCTCT
GAGATATCTGGTCGAGCTGCATCTGCATCACAACCCCTGGAATTGCGACTGCGACATCCTGTGGCTGGCC
TGGTGGCTCAGAGAGTACATCCCCACCAACAGCACCTGTTGCGGCAGATGTCACGCCCCTATGCACATGA
GAGGCCGCTACCTGGTGGAAGTGGATCAGGCCAGCTTCCAGTGCAGCGCCCCTTTCATTATGGACGCCCC
TCGGGACCTGAACATCTCCGAGGGAAGAATGGCCGAGCTGAAATGCAGAACCCCTCCTATGTCCAGCGTG
AAGTGGCTGCTGCCTAATGGCACAGTGCTGAGCCACGCCAGCAGACACCCTAGAATCAGCGTGCTGAACG
ACGGCACCCTGAACTTCTCTCACGTGCTGCTGAGCGACACCGGCGTGTACACCTGTATGGTCACAAACGT
GGCCGGCAACAGCAACGCCAGCGCCTACCTGAATGTGTCTACCGCCGAACTGAATACCAGCAACTACTCC
TTCTTCACCACCGTGACCGTGGAAACCACAGAGATCAGCCCCGAGGACACCACCAGAAAGTACAAGCCTG
TGCCTACCACCAGCACCGGCTACCAGCCAGCCTACACCACAAGCACAACCGTGCTGATCCAGACCACCAG
GGTGCCCAAACAGGTGGCAGTGCCTGCTACCGACACCACCGATAAGATGCAGACCAGCCTGGACGAAGTG
ATGAAGACCACCAAAGGCGCGCCGGGCGGCGACAAGACCCACACCTGCCCCCCCTGCCCAGCTCCAGAAC
TGCTGGGAGGGCCTTCCGTGTTCCTGTTCCCCCCCAAGCCCAAGGACACCCTGATGATCAGCAGGACCCC
CGAGGTGACCTGCGTGGTGGTGGCCGTGTCCCACGAGGACCCAGAGGTGAAGTTCAACTGGTACGTGGAC
GGCGTGGAGGTGCACAACGCCAAGACCAAGCCCAGAGAGGAGCAGTACAACAGCACCTACAGGGTGGTGT
CCGTGCTGACCGTGCTGCACCAGGACTGGCTGAACGGCAAAGAATACAAGTGCAAAGTCTCCAACAAGGC
CCTGGCTGCCCCAATCGAAAAGACAATCAGCAAGGCCAAGGGCCAGCCACGGGAGCCCCAGGTGTACACC
CTGCCCCCCAGCCGGGAGGAGATGACCAAGAACCAGGTGTCCCTGACCTGTCTGGTGAAGGGCTTCTACC
CCAGCGATATCGCCGTGGAGTGGGAGAGCAACGGCCAGCCCGAGAACAACTACAAGACCACCCCCCCAGT
GCTGGACAGCGACGGCAGCTTCTTCCTGTACAGCAAGCTGACCGTGGACAAGTCCAGGTGGCAGCAGGGC
AACGTGTTCAGCTGCAGCGTGATGCACGAGGCCCTGCACAACCACTACACCCAGAAGTCCCTGAGCCTGA
GCCCCGGCGGCAGCGGTCTTAATGATATTTTCGAGGCTCAGAAGATTGAGTGGCATGAACACCACCACCA
TCACCACTAAGGCCGGCCTGTAGTCACTGGCACAACGCGTTACCCGGTAAGCCAATCGGGTATACACGGT
CGTCATACTGCAGACAGGGTTCTTCTACTTTGCAAGATAGTCTTGAGTAGTAAAATAAATAGATAGAGAA
AATCAGCCTCGACTGTGCCTTCTAGTTGCCAGCCATCTGTTGTTTGCCCCTCCCCCGTGCCTTCCTTGAC
CCTGGAAGGTGCCACTCCCACTGTCCTTTCCTAATAAAATGAGGAAATTGCATCACAACACTCAACCCTA
TCTCGGTCTATTCTTTTGATTTATAAGGGATTTTGCCGATTTCGGCCTATTGGTTAAAAAATGAGCTGAT
TTAACAAAAATTTAACGCGAATTAATTCTGTGGAATGTGTGTCAGTTAGGGTGTGGAAAGTCCCCAGGCT
CCCCAGCAGGCAGAAGTATGCAAAGCATGCATCTCAATTAGTCAGCAACCAGGTGTGGAAAGTCCCCAGG
CTCCCCAGCAGGCAGAAGTATGCAAAGCATGCATCTCAATTAGTCAGCAACCATAGTCCCGCCCCTAACT
CCGCCCATCCCGCCCCTAACTCCGCCCAGTTCCGCCCATTCTCCGCCCCATGGCTGACTAATTTTTTTTA
TTTATGCAGAGGCCGAGGCCGCCTCTGCCTCTGAGCTATTCCAGAAGTAGTGAGGAGGCTTTTTTGGAGG
CCTAGGCTTTTGCAAAAAGCTCCCGGGAGCTTGTATATCCATTTTCGGATCTGATCAGCACGTGTTGACA
ATTAATCATCGGCATAGTATATCGGCATAGTATAATACGACAAGGTGAGGAACTAAACCATGACCGAGTA
CAAGCCCACGGTGCGCCTCGCCACCCGCGACGACGTCCCCAGGGCCGTACGCACCCTCGCCGCCGCGTTC
GCCGACTACCCCGCCACGCGCCACACCGTCGATCCGGACCGCCACATCGAGCGGGTCACCGAGCTGCAAG
AACTCTTCCTCACGCGCGTCGGGCTCGACATCGGCAAGGTGTGGGTCGCGGACGACGGCGCCGCGGTGGC
GGTCTGGACCACGCCGGAGAGCGTCGAAGCGGGGGCGGTGTTCGCCGAGATCGGCCCGCGCATGGCCGAG
TTGAGCGGTTCCCGGCTGGCCGCGCAGCAACAGATGGAAGGCCTCCTGGCGCCGCACCGGCCCAAGGAGC
CCGCGTGGTTCCTGGCCACCGTCGGCGTCTCGCCCGACCACCAGGGCAAGGGTCTGGGCAGCGCCGTCGT
GCTCCCCGGAGTGGAGGCGGCCGAGCGCGCCGGGGTGCCCGCCTTCCTGGAGACATCCGCGCCCCGCAAC
CTCCCCTTCTACGAGCGGCTCGGCTTCACCGTCACCGCCGACGTCGAGGTGCCCGAAGGACCGCGCACCT
GGTGCATGACCCGCAAGCCCGGTGCCTGACACGTGCTACGAGATTTCGATTCCACCGCCGCCTTCTATGA
AAGGTTGGGCTTCGGAATCGTTTTCCGGGACGCCGGCTGGATGATCCTCCAGCGCGGGGATCTCATGCTG
GAGTTCTTCGCCCACCCCAACTTGTTTATTGCAGCTTATAATGGTTACAAATAAAGCAATAGCATCACAA
ATTTCACAAATAAAGCATTTTTTTCACTGCATTCTAGTTGTGGTTTGTCCAAACTCATCAATGTATCTTA
TCATGTCTGTATACCGTCGACCTCTAGCTAGAGCTTGGCGTAATCATGGTCATTACCAATGCTTAATCAG
TGAGGCACCTATCTCAGCGATCTGTCTATTTCGTTCATCCATAGTTGCCTGACTCCCCGTCGTGTAGATA
ACTACGATACGGGAGGGCTTACCATCTGGCCCCAGCGCTGCGATGATACCGCGAGAACCACGCTCACCGG
CTCCGGATTTATCAGCAATAAACCAGCCAGCCGGAAGGGCCGAGCGCAGAAGTGGTCCTGCAACTTTATC
CGCCTCCATCCAGTCTATTAATTGTTGCCGGGAAGCTAGAGTAAGTAGTTCGCCAGTTAATAGTTTGCGC
AACGTTGTTGCCATCGCTACAGGCATCGTGGTGTCACGCTCGTCGTTTGGTATGGCTTCATTCAGCTCCG
GTTCCCAACGATCAAGGCGAGTTACATGATCCCCCATGTTGTGCAAAAAAGCGGTTAGCTCCTTCGGTCC
TCCGATCGTTGTCAGAAGTAAGTTGGCCGCAGTGTTATCACTCATGGTTATGGCAGCACTGCATAATTCT
CTTACTGTCATGCCATCCGTAAGATGCTTTTCTGTGACTGGTGAGTACTCAACCAAGTCATTCTGAGAAT
AGTGTATGCGGCGACCGAGTTGCTCTTGCCCGGCGTCAATACGGGATAATACCGCGCCACATAGCAGAAC
TTTAAAAGTGCTCATCATTGGAAAACGTTCTTCGGGGCGAAAACTCTCAAGGATCTTACCGCTGTTGAGA
TCCAGTTCGATGTAACCCACTCGTGCACCCAACTGATCTTCAGCATCTTTTACTTTCACCAGCGTTTCTG
GGTGAGCAAAAACAGGAAGGCAAAATGCCGCAAAAAAGGGAATAAGGGCGACACGGAAATGTTGAATACT
CATATTCTTCCTT
Features (pLannotate 1.2.2; 21 found; start..end, strand, type, name):
    119..143     -  CDS            KanR (fragment): aminoglycoside phosphotransferase; aph(3')-Ia; confers resistance to kanamycin
    254..842     +  rep_origin     ori: high-copy-number ColE1/pMB1/pBR322/pUC origin of replication
   1067..1084    +  terminator     rrnB T2 terminator (fragment): transcription terminator T2 from the E. coli rrnB gene
   1109..1128    -  CDS            lacZα (fragment): LacZα fragment of β-galactosidase; lacZ fragment
   1584..1600    +  protein_bind   lac operator: The lac repressor binds to the lac operator to inhibit transcription in E. coli. This inhibition can be relieved by adding lactose or isopropyl-β-D-thiogalactopyranoside (IPTG). lac repressor encoded by lacI
   1843..2146    +  enhancer       CMV enhancer: human cytomegalovirus immediate early enhancer
   2147..2350    +  promoter       CMV promoter: human cytomegalovirus (CMV) immediate early promoter
   2486..2529    +  intron         CMV intron (fragment): modified intron A from human cytomegalovirus
   2581..2599    +  promoter       SP6 promoter: promoter for bacteriophage SP6 RNA polymerase
   2603..2640    +  CDS            IgH signal sequence (fragment): signal sequence from the mouse immunoglobulin heavy chain variable region
   2716..4215    +  CDS            LRRC4 (fragment): LRRC4_HUMAN - Also known as BAG. Experimental evidence at protein level: Swiss-Prot protein existence level 1. Synaptic adhesion protein. Regulates the formation of exitatory synapses through the recruitment of pre-and-postsynaptic proteins. Organize the lamina/pathway-specific differentiation of dendrites. Plays an important role for auditory synaptic responses. Involved in the suppression of glioma (By similarity). From Homo sapiens (Human).
   4183..4908    +  CDS            IGHG4 (fragment): IGHG4_HUMAN - Experimental evidence at protein level: Swiss-Prot protein existence level 1. Constant region of immunoglobulin heavy chains. Immunoglobulins, also known as antibodies, are membrane-bound or secreted glycoproteins produced by B lymphocytes. In the recognition phase of humoral immunity, the membrane-bound immunoglobulins serve as receptors which, upon binding of a specific antigen, trigger the clonal expansion and differentiation of B lymphocytes into immunoglobulins- secreting plasma cells. Secreted immunoglobulins mediate the effector phase of humoral immunity, which results in
   5123..5234    +  polyA_signal   bGH poly(A) signal: bovine growth hormone polyadenylation signal
   5235..5343    +  rep_origin     f1 ori (fragment): f1 bacteriophage origin of replication; arrow indicates direction of (+) strand synthesis
   5357..5686    +  promoter       SV40 promoter: SV40 enhancer and early promoter
   5734..5781    +  promoter       EM7 promoter: synthetic bacterial promoter&nbsp
   5800..6399    +  CDS            PuroR (fragment): puromycin N-acetyltransferase; pac from Streptomyces; confers resistance to puromycin
   6409..6534    +  CDS            ble (fragment): BLE_KLEPN - Experimental evidence at protein level: Swiss-Prot protein existence level 1. Binding protein with a strong affinity to the bleomycin family of antibiotics. Binds to CL990; an antimitotic-antibiotic compound. From Klebsiella pneumoniae.
   6529..6650    +  polyA_signal   SV40 poly(A) signal: SV40 polyadenylation signal
   6703..7563    -  CDS            AmpR: β-lactamase; bla; confers resistance to ampicillin, carbenicillin, and related antibiotics
   7566..89      -  promoter       AmpR promoter (fragment) (across the origin): bla
