[The description below was written by a language model from this plasmid's Addgene catalogue record and pLannotate feature annotations shown in this document.]
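Description:
pD649-HAsp-LRRC4-Fc(DAPA)-AviTag-6xHis is a mammalian expression plasmid on the pD649 backbone, designed to produce the extracellular domain of human LRRC4 (also called NGL-2, a synaptic adhesion protein) as a secreted Fc fusion. In E. coli it is maintained as a high-copy plasmid through a ColE1/pUC-type origin and selected with ampicillin via the bla gene. The annotated sequence also carries an SV40 promoter/EM7 promoter cassette driving a puromycin N-acetyltransferase gene with an SV40 polyadenylation signal, which could allow drug selection in mammalian cells, although the catalogue entry does not mention this use. Short fragments annotated as KanR, lacZα, ble and f1 ori appear to be backbone remnants rather than functional elements.

The expression unit consists of the CMV enhancer and immediate-early promoter, a fragment of CMV intron A, and an SP6 phage promoter that can serve for in vitro transcription and as a sequencing primer site. Downstream lies an N-terminal secretion signal; the construct name indicates an HA signal peptide, while the automated annotation matches part of this region to an immunoglobulin heavy chain signal sequence. The LRRC4 ectodomain follows, cloned between preserved restriction sites, and is fused in frame to a human IgG Fc region. The annotation tool matches this Fc to IGHG4, but the record specifies only human IgG. The Fc carries the D265A and P329A (DAPA) substitutions, which are generally used to reduce Fc effector binding. A C-terminal AviTag allows site-specific biotinylation by BirA, a 6xHis tag supports metal-affinity purification, and a bGH polyadenylation signal terminates the transcript. The plasmid belongs to a collection built for screening extracellular protein–protein interactions among human IgSF cell-surface proteins. The depositor notes that some members may contain an IS4-like transposase insertion upstream of the CMV promoter.
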