Addgene plasmid #156879: pD649-HAsp-LRRC4-Fc(DAPA)-AviTag-6xHis
Purpose: Mammalian expression of cell-surface protein extracellular domain fused to Fc(DAPA)-Avi-6xHis. Protein is secreted from cells.
Depositing lab: Chris Garcia. Depositing organization: Stanford University. Publication: A Human IgSF Cell-Surface Interactome Reveals a Complex Network of Protein-Protein Interactions. Wojtowicz WM, Vielmetter J, Fernandes RA, Siepe DH, Eastman CL, Chisholm GB, Cox S, Klock H, Anderson PW, Rue SM, Miller JJ, Glaser SM, Bragstad ML, Vance J, Lam AW, Lesley SA, Zinn K, Garcia KC. Cell. 2020 Aug 20;182(4):1027-1043.e17. doi: 10.1016/j.cell.2020.07.025. PubMed 32822567.
Backbone
  Vector backbone: pD649
  Backbone size w/o insert (bp): 6106
  Vector type: Mammalian Expression
Growth in bacteria
  Bacterial resistance: Ampicillin, 100 μg/mL
  Growth temperature: 37°C
  Growth strain: DH5alpha
  Copy number: High Copy
Gene/Insert
  Gene/Insert name: LRRC4
  Species: H. sapiens (human)
  Insert size (bp): 1467
  Mutation: Fc region of human IgG contains D265A and P329A mutations (DAPA)
  Entrez Gene: LRRC4 (a.k.a. NAG14, NGL-2, MGC133342, MGC133343)
  Promoter: CMV/SP6
  Tag / fusion protein: Fc(DAPA)-AviTag-6xHis (C terminal on backbone)
  Cloning method: Restriction Enzyme; 5′ cloning site GCGGCCGC (not destroyed); 3′ cloning site GGCGCGCC (not destroyed)
  Sequencing primers: 5′ ATTTAGGTGACACTATAG; 3′ CACGTACCAGTTGAACTTCACC
Resource information
  A portion of this plasmid was derived from a plasmid made by: synthesis by ThermoFisher
Terms and licenses: Academic/Nonprofit Terms; Industry Terms: Not Available to Industry
Depositor comments: Some plasmids in this collection may have an IS4-like element ISVsa5 family transposase upstream of the CMV promoter.
How to cite: pD649-HAsp-LRRC4-Fc(DAPA)-AviTag-6xHis was a gift from Chris Garcia (Addgene plasmid # 156879 ; http://n2t.net/addgene:156879 ; RRID:Addgene_156879)
