>Addgene plasmid #156879 | pD649-HAsp-LRRC4-Fc(DAPA)-AviTag-6xHis | depositor partial sequence | sequence record 302868 | insert (extracellular domain)
GCATCTGCTGGACCTCAGAATTGTCCTAGCGTGTGCAGCTGCTCCAACCAGTTCAGCAAGGTCGTGTGTA
CCAGACGGGGCCTGTCTGAAGTGCCTCAGGGCATCCCTAGCAACACCAGATACCTGAACCTGATGGAAAA
CAACATCCAGATGATCCAGGCCGACACCTTCCGGCATCTGCACCATCTGGAAGTGCTGCAGCTGGGCAGA
AACAGCATCCGGCAGATTGAAGTGGGCGCCTTCAATGGCCTGGCCAGCCTGAATACCCTGGAACTGTTCG
ACAACTGGCTGACAGTGATCCCCAGCGGCGCCTTTGAGTACCTGAGCAAGCTGAGAGAGCTGTGGCTGCG
GAACAACCCCATCGAGAGCATTCCCAGCTACGCCTTCAACAGAGTGCCCAGCCTGATGAGACTGGACCTG
GGCGAGCTGAAGAAGCTCGAGTACATTAGCGAGGGCGCTTTCGAGGGCCTGTTCAACCTGAAGTACCTGA
ATCTGGGCATGTGCAACATCAAGGACATGCCCAATCTGACCCCTCTCGTGGGCCTCGAGGAACTGGAAAT
GAGCGGCAATCACTTCCCCGAGATCAGACCCGGCTCTTTCCACGGACTGAGCAGCCTGAAGAAACTGTGG
GTCATGAACAGCCAGGTGTCCCTGATCGAGCGGAACGCCTTTGATGGACTGGCCTCTCTGGTGGAACTGA
ACCTGGCTCACAACAACCTGTCCAGCCTGCCTCACGACCTGTTCACCCCTCTGAGATATCTGGTCGAGCT
GCATCTGCATCACAACCCCTGGAATTGCGACTGCGACATCCTGTGGCTGGCCTGGTGGCTCAGAGAGTAC
ATCCCCACCAACAGCACCTGTTGCGGCAGATGTCACGCCCCTATGCACATGAGAGGCCGCTACCTGGTGG
AAGTGGATCAGGCCAGCTTCCAGTGCAGCGCCCCTTTCATTATGGACGCCCCTCGGGACCTGAACATCTC
CGAGGGAAGAATGGCCGAGCTGAAATGCAGAACCCCTCCTATGTCCAGCGTGAAGTGGCTGCTGCCTAAT
GGCACAGTGCTGAGCCACGCCAGCAGACACCCTAGAATCAGCGTGCTGAACGACGGCACCCTGAACTTCT
CTCACGTGCTGCTGAGCGACACCGGCGTGTACACCTGTATGGTCACAAACGTGGCCGGCAACAGCAACGC
CAGCGCCTACCTGAATGTGTCTACCGCCGAACTGAATACCAGCAACTACTCCTTCTTCACCACCGTGACC
GTGGAAACCACAGAGATCAGCCCCGAGGACACCACCAGAAAGTACAAGCCTGTGCCTACCACCAGCACCG
GCTACCAGCCAGCCTACACCACAAGCACAACCGTGCTGATCCAGACCACCAGGGTGCCCAAACAGGTGGC
AGTGCCTGCTACCGACACCACCGATAAGATGCAGACCAGCCTGGACGAAGTGATGAAGACCACCAAA
